>Addgene plasmid #84805 | LCV2 V-2 | depositor full sequence | sequence record 162604 | LCV2 V-2 sequence 13013 bps
GTCGACGGATCGGGAGATCTCCCGATCCCCTATGGTGCACTCTCAGTACAATCTGCTCTGATGCCGCATA
GTTAAGCCAGTATCTGCTCCCTGCTTGTGTGTTGGAGGTCGCTGAGTAGTGCGCGAGCAAAATTTAAGCT
ACAACAAGGCAAGGCTTGACCGACAATTGCATGAAGAATCTGCTTAGGGTTAGGCGTTTTGCGCTGCTTC
GCGATGTACGGGCCAGATATACGCGTTGACATTGATTATTGACTAGTTATTAATAGTAATCAATTACGGG
GTCATTAGTTCATAGCCCATATATGGAGTTCCGCGTTACATAACTTACGGTAAATGGCCCGCCTGGCTGA
CCGCCCAACGACCCCCGCCCATTGACGTCAATAATGACGTATGTTCCCATAGTAACGCCAATAGGGACTT
TCCATTGACGTCAATGGGTGGAGTATTTACGGTAAACTGCCCACTTGGCAGTACATCAAGTGTATCATAT
GCCAAGTACGCCCCCTATTGACGTCAATGACGGTAAATGGCCCGCCTGGCATTATGCCCAGTACATGACC
TTATGGGACTTTCCTACTTGGCAGTACATCTACGTATTAGTCATCGCTATTACCATGGTGATGCGGTTTT
GGCAGTACATCAATGGGCGTGGATAGCGGTTTGACTCACGGGGATTTCCAAGTCTCCACCCCATTGACGT
CAATGGGAGTTTGTTTTGGCACCAAAATCAACGGGACTTTCCAAAATGTCGTAACAACTCCGCCCCATTG
ACGCAAATGGGCGGTAGGCGTGTACGGTGGGAGGTCTATATAAGCAGCGCGTTTTGCCTGTACTGGGTCT
CTCTGGTTAGACCAGATCTGAGCCTGGGAGCTCTCTGGCTAACTAGGGAACCCACTGCTTAAGCCTCAAT
AAAGCTTGCCTTGAGTGCTTCAAGTAGTGTGTGCCCGTCTGTTGTGTGACTCTGGTAACTAGAGATCCCT
CAGACCCTTTTAGTCAGTGTGGAAAATCTCTAGCAGTGGCGCCCGAACAGGGACTTGAAAGCGAAAGGGA
AACCAGAGGAGCTCTCTCGACGCAGGACTCGGCTTGCTGAAGCGCGCACGGCAAGAGGCGAGGGGCGGCG
ACTGGTGAGTACGCCAAAAATTTTGACTAGCGGAGGCTAGAAGGAGAGAGATGGGTGCGAGAGCGTCAGT
ATTAAGCGGGGGAGAATTAGATCGCGATGGGAAAAAATTCGGTTAAGGCCAGGGGGAAAGAAAAAATATA
AATTAAAACATATAGTATGGGCAAGCAGGGAGCTAGAACGATTCGCAGTTAATCCTGGCCTGTTAGAAAC
ATCAGAAGGCTGTAGACAAATACTGGGACAGCTACAACCATCCCTTCAGACAGGATCAGAAGAACTTAGA
TCATTATATAATACAGTAGCAACCCTCTATTGTGTGCATCAAAGGATAGAGATAAAAGACACCAAGGAAG
CTTTAGACAAGATAGAGGAAGAGCAAAACAAAAGTAAGACCACCGCACAGCAAGCGGCCGCTGATCTTCA
GACCTGGAGGAGGAGATATGAGGGACAATTGGAGAAGTGAATTATATAAATATAAAGTAGTAAAAATTGA
ACCATTAGGAGTAGCACCCACCAAGGCAAAGAGAAGAGTGGTGCAGAGAGAAAAAAGAGCAGTGGGAATA
GGAGCTTTGTTCCTTGGGTTCTTGGGAGCAGCAGGAAGCACTATGGGCGCAGCGTCAATGACGCTGACGG
TACAGGCCAGACAATTATTGTCTGGTATAGTGCAGCAGCAGAACAATTTGCTGAGGGCTATTGAGGCGCA
ACAGCATCTGTTGCAACTCACAGTCTGGGGCATCAAGCAGCTCCAGGCAAGAATCCTGGCTGTGGAAAGA
TACCTAAAGGATCAACAGCTCCTGGGGATTTGGGGTTGCTCTGGAAAACTCATTTGCACCACTGCTGTGC
CTTGGAATGCTAGTTGGAGTAATAAATCTCTGGAACAGATTTGGAATCACACGACCTGGATGGAGTGGGA
CAGAGAAATTAACAATTACACAAGCTTAATACACTCCTTAATTGAAGAATCGCAAAACCAGCAAGAAAAG
AATGAACAAGAATTATTGGAATTAGATAAATGGGCAAGTTTGTGGAATTGGTTTAACATAACAAATTGGC
TGTGGTATATAAAATTATTCATAATGATAGTAGGAGGCTTGGTAGGTTTAAGAATAGTTTTTGCTGTACT
TTCTATAGTGAATAGAGTTAGGCAGGGATATTCACCATTATCGTTTCAGACCCACCTCCCAACCCCGAGG
GGACCCGACAGGCCCGAAGGAATAGAAGAAGAAGGTGGAGAGAGAGACAGAGACAGATCCATTCGATTAG
TGAACGGATCGGCACTGCGTGCGCCAATTCTGCAGACAAATGGCAGTATTCATCCACAATTTTAAAAGAA
AAGGGGGGATTGGGGGGTACAGTGCAGGGGAAAGAATAGTAGACATAATAGCAACAGACATACAAACTAA
AGAATTACAAAAACAAATTACAAAAATTCAAAATTTTCGGGTTTATTACAGGGACAGCAGAGATCCAGTT
TGGTTAATTAAGGTACCGAGGGCCTATTTCCCATGATTCCTTCATATTTGCATATACGATACAAGGCTGT
TAGAGAGATAATTAGAATTAATTTGACTGTAAACACAAAGATATTAGTACAAAATACGTGACGTAGAAAG
TAATAATTTCTTGGGTAGTTTGCAGTTTTAAAATTATGTTTTAAAATGGACTATCATATGCTTACCGTAA
CTTGAAAGTATTTCGATTTCTTGGCTTTATATATCTTGTGGAAAGGACGAAACACCGGCACTTCTCGCGG
CTCCGCTGTTTTAGAGCTAGAAATAGCAAGTTAAAATAAGGCTAGTCCGTTATCAACTTGAAAAAGTGGC
ACCGAGTCGGTGCTTTTTTGAATTCGCTAGCTAGGTCTTGAAAGGAGTGGGAATTGGCTCCGGTGCCCGT
CAGTGGGCAGAGCGCACATCGCCCACAGTCCCCGAGAAGTTGGGGGGAGGGGTCGGCAATTGATCCGGTG
CCTAGAGAAGGTGGCGCGGGGTAAACTGGGAAAGTGATGTCGTGTACTGGCTCCGCCTTTTTCCCGAGGG
TGGGGGAGAACCGTATATAAGTGCAGTAGTCGCCGTGAACGTTCTTTTTCGCAACGGGTTTGCCGCCAGA
ACACAGGACCGGTTCTAGAGCGCTGCCACCATGGACAAGAAGTACAGCATCGGCCTGGACATCGGCACCA
ACTCTGTGGGCTGGGCCGTGATCACCGACGAGTACAAGGTGCCCAGCAAGAAATTCAAGGTGCTGGGCAA
CACCGACCGGCACAGCATCAAGAAGAACCTGATCGGAGCCCTGCTGTTCGACAGCGGCGAAACAGCCGAG
GCCACCCGGCTGAAGAGAACCGCCAGAAGAAGATACACCAGACGGAAGAACCGGATCTGCTATCTGCAAG
AGATCTTCAGCAACGAGATGGCCAAGGTGGACGACAGCTTCTTCCACAGACTGGAAGAGTCCTTCCTGGT
GGAAGAGGATAAGAAGCACGAGCGGCACCCCATCTTCGGCAACATCGTGGACGAGGTGGCCTACCACGAG
AAGTACCCCACCATCTACCACCTGAGAAAGAAACTGGTGGACAGCACCGACAAGGCCGACCTGCGGCTGA
TCTATCTGGCCCTGGCCCACATGATCAAGTTCCGGGGCCACTTCCTGATCGAGGGCGACCTGAACCCCGA
CAACAGCGACGTGGACAAGCTGTTCATCCAGCTGGTGCAGACCTACAACCAGCTGTTCGAGGAAAACCCC
ATCAACGCCAGCGGCGTGGACGCCAAGGCCATCCTGTCTGCCAGACTGAGCAAGAGCAGACGGCTGGAAA
ATCTGATCGCCCAGCTGCCCGGCGAGAAGAAGAATGGCCTGTTCGGAAACCTGATTGCCCTGAGCCTGGG
CCTGACCCCCAACTTCAAGAGCAACTTCGACCTGGCCGAGGATGCCAAACTGCAGCTGAGCAAGGACACC
TACGACGACGACCTGGACAACCTGCTGGCCCAGATCGGCGACCAGTACGCCGACCTGTTTCTGGCCGCCA
AGAACCTGTCCGACGCCATCCTGCTGAGCGACATCCTGAGAGTGAACACCGAGATCACCAAGGCCCCCCT
GAGCGCCTCTATGATCAAGAGATACGACGAGCACCACCAGGACCTGACCCTGCTGAAAGCTCTCGTGCGG
CAGCAGCTGCCTGAGAAGTACAAAGAGATTTTCTTCGACCAGAGCAAGAACGGCTACGCCGGCTACATTG
ACGGCGGAGCCAGCCAGGAAGAGTTCTACAAGTTCATCAAGCCCATCCTGGAAAAGATGGACGGCACCGA
GGAACTGCTCGTGAAGCTGAACAGAGAGGACCTGCTGCGGAAGCAGCGGACCTTCGACAACGGCAGCATC
CCCCACCAGATCCACCTGGGAGAGCTGCACGCCATTCTGCGGCGGCAGGAAGATTTTTACCCATTCCTGA
AGGACAACCGGGAAAAGATCGAGAAGATCCTGACCTTCCGCATCCCCTACTACGTGGGCCCTCTGGCCAG
GGGAAACAGCAGATTCGCCTGGATGACCAGAAAGAGCGAGGAAACCATCACCCCCTGGAACTTCGAGGAA
GTGGTGGACAAGGGCGCTTCCGCCCAGAGCTTCATCGAGCGGATGACCAACTTCGATAAGAACCTGCCCA
ACGAGAAGGTGCTGCCCAAGCACAGCCTGCTGTACGAGTACTTCACCGTGTATAACGAGCTGACCAAAGT
GAAATACGTGACCGAGGGAATGAGAAAGCCCGCCTTCCTGAGCGGCGAGCAGAAAAAGGCCATCGTGGAC
CTGCTGTTCAAGACCAACCGGAAAGTGACCGTGAAGCAGCTGAAAGAGGACTACTTCAAGAAAATCGAGT
GCTTCGACTCCGTGGAAATCTCCGGCGTGGAAGATCGGTTCAACGCCTCCCTGGGCACATACCACGATCT
GCTGAAAATTATCAAGGACAAGGACTTCCTGGACAATGAGGAAAACGAGGACATTCTGGAAGATATCGTG
CTGACCCTGACACTGTTTGAGGACAGAGAGATGATCGAGGAACGGCTGAAAACCTATGCCCACCTGTTCG
ACGACAAAGTGATGAAGCAGCTGAAGCGGCGGAGATACACCGGCTGGGGCAGGCTGAGCCGGAAGCTGAT
CAACGGCATCCGGGACAAGCAGTCCGGCAAGACAATCCTGGATTTCCTGAAGTCCGACGGCTTCGCCAAC
AGAAACTTCATGCAGCTGATCCACGACGACAGCCTGACCTTTAAAGAGGACATCCAGAAAGCCCAGGTGT
CCGGCCAGGGCGATAGCCTGCACGAGCACATTGCCAATCTGGCCGGCAGCCCCGCCATTAAGAAGGGCAT
CCTGCAGACAGTGAAGGTGGTGGACGAGCTCGTGAAAGTGATGGGCCGGCACAAGCCCGAGAACATCGTG
ATCGAAATGGCCAGAGAGAACCAGACCACCCAGAAGGGACAGAAGAACAGCCGCGAGAGAATGAAGCGGA
TCGAAGAGGGCATCAAAGAGCTGGGCAGCCAGATCCTGAAAGAACACCCCGTGGAAAACACCCAGCTGCA
GAACGAGAAGCTGTACCTGTACTACCTGCAGAATGGGCGGGATATGTACGTGGACCAGGAACTGGACATC
AACCGGCTGTCCGACTACGATGTGGACCATATCGTGCCTCAGAGCTTTCTGAAGGACGACTCCATCGACA
ACAAGGTGCTGACCAGAAGCGACAAGAACCGGGGCAAGAGCGACAACGTGCCCTCCGAAGAGGTCGTGAA
GAAGATGAAGAACTACTGGCGGCAGCTGCTGAACGCCAAGCTGATTACCCAGAGAAAGTTCGACAATCTG
ACCAAGGCCGAGAGAGGCGGCCTGAGCGAACTGGATAAGGCCGGCTTCATCAAGAGACAGCTGGTGGAAA
CCCGGCAGATCACAAAGCACGTGGCACAGATCCTGGACTCCCGGATGAACACTAAGTACGACGAGAATGA
CAAGCTGATCCGGGAAGTGAAAGTGATCACCCTGAAGTCCAAGCTGGTGTCCGATTTCCGGAAGGATTTC
CAGTTTTACAAAGTGCGCGAGATCAACAACTACCACCACGCCCACGACGCCTACCTGAACGCCGTCGTGG
GAACCGCCCTGATCAAAAAGTACCCTAAGCTGGAAAGCGAGTTCGTGTACGGCGACTACAAGGTGTACGA
CGTGCGGAAGATGATCGCCAAGAGCGAGCAGGAAATCGGCAAGGCTACCGCCAAGTACTTCTTCTACAGC
AACATCATGAACTTTTTCAAGACCGAGATTACCCTGGCCAACGGCGAGATCCGGAAGCGGCCTCTGATCG
AGACAAACGGCGAAACCGGGGAGATCGTGTGGGATAAGGGCCGGGATTTTGCCACCGTGCGGAAAGTGCT
GAGCATGCCCCAAGTGAATATCGTGAAAAAGACCGAGGTGCAGACAGGCGGCTTCAGCAAAGAGTCTATC
CTGCCCAAGAGGAACAGCGATAAGCTGATCGCCAGAAAGAAGGACTGGGACCCTAAGAAGTACGGCGGCT
TCGACAGCCCCACCGTGGCCTATTCTGTGCTGGTGGTGGCCAAAGTGGAAAAGGGCAAGTCCAAGAAACT
GAAGAGTGTGAAAGAGCTGCTGGGGATCACCATCATGGAAAGAAGCAGCTTCGAGAAGAATCCCATCGAC
TTTCTGGAAGCCAAGGGCTACAAAGAAGTGAAAAAGGACCTGATCATCAAGCTGCCTAAGTACTCCCTGT
TCGAGCTGGAAAACGGCCGGAAGAGAATGCTGGCCTCTGCCGGCGAACTGCAGAAGGGAAACGAACTGGC
CCTGCCCTCCAAATATGTGAACTTCCTGTACCTGGCCAGCCACTATGAGAAGCTGAAGGGCTCCCCCGAG
GATAATGAGCAGAAACAGCTGTTTGTGGAACAGCACAAGCACTACCTGGACGAGATCATCGAGCAGATCA
GCGAGTTCTCCAAGAGAGTGATCCTGGCCGACGCTAATCTGGACAAAGTGCTGTCCGCCTACAACAAGCA
CCGGGATAAGCCCATCAGAGAGCAGGCCGAGAATATCATCCACCTGTTTACCCTGACCAATCTGGGAGCC
CCTGCCGCCTTCAAGTACTTTGACACCACCATCGACCGGAAGAGGTACACCAGCACCAAAGAGGTGCTGG
ACGCCACCCTGATCCACCAGAGCATCACCGGCCTGTACGAGACACGGATCGACCTGTCTCAGCTGGGAGG
CGACAAGCGACCTGCCGCCACAAAGAAGGCTGGACAGGCTAAGAAGAAGAAAGATTACAAAGACGATGAC
GATAAGGGATCCGGCGCAACAAACTTCTCTCTGCTGAAACAAGCCGGAGATGTCGAAGAGAATCCTGGAC
CGACCGAGTACAAGCCCACGGTGCGCCTCGCCACCCGCGACGACGTCCCCAGGGCCGTACGCACCCTCGC
CGCCGCGTTCGCCGACTACCCCGCCACGCGCCACACCGTCGATCCGGACCGCCACATCGAGCGGGTCACC
GAGCTGCAAGAACTCTTCCTCACGCGCGTCGGGCTCGACATCGGCAAGGTGTGGGTCGCGGACGACGGCG
CCGCGGTGGCGGTCTGGACCACGCCGGAGAGCGTCGAAGCGGGGGCGGTGTTCGCCGAGATCGGCCCGCG
CATGGCCGAGTTGAGCGGTTCCCGGCTGGCCGCGCAGCAACAGATGGAAGGCCTCCTGGCGCCGCACCGG
CCCAAGGAGCCCGCGTGGTTCCTGGCCACCGTCGGAGTCTCGCCCGACCACCAGGGCAAGGGTCTGGGCA
GCGCCGTCGTGCTCCCCGGAGTGGAGGCGGCCGAGCGCGCCGGGGTGCCCGCCTTCCTGGAGACCTCCGC
GCCCCGCAACCTCCCCTTCTACGAGCGGCTCGGCTTCACCGTCACCGCCGACGTCGAGGTGCCCGAAGGA
CCGCGCACCTGGTGCATGACCCGCAAGCCCGGTGCCTGAACGCGTTAAGTCGACAATCAACCTCTGGATT
ACAAAATTTGTGAAAGATTGACTGGTATTCTTAACTATGTTGCTCCTTTTACGCTATGTGGATACGCTGC
TTTAATGCCTTTGTATCATGCTATTGCTTCCCGTATGGCTTTCATTTTCTCCTCCTTGTATAAATCCTGG
TTGCTGTCTCTTTATGAGGAGTTGTGGCCCGTTGTCAGGCAACGTGGCGTGGTGTGCACTGTGTTTGCTG
ACGCAACCCCCACTGGTTGGGGCATTGCCACCACCTGTCAGCTCCTTTCCGGGACTTTCGCTTTCCCCCT
CCCTATTGCCACGGCGGAACTCATCGCCGCCTGCCTTGCCCGCTGCTGGACAGGGGCTCGGCTGTTGGGC
ACTGACAATTCCGTGGTGTTGTCGGGGAAATCATCGTCCTTTCCTTGGCTGCTCGCCTGTGTTGCCACCT
GGATTCTGCGCGGGACGTCCTTCTGCTACGTCCCTTCGGCCCTCAATCCAGCGGACCTTCCTTCCCGCGG
CCTGCTGCCGGCTCTGCGGCCTCTTCCGCGTCTTCGCCTTCGCCCTCAGACGAGTCGGATCTCCCTTTGG
GCCGCCTCCCCGCGTCGACTTTAAGACCAATGACTTACAAGGCAGCTGTAGATCTTAGCCACTTTTTAAA
AGAAAAGGGGGGACTGGAAGGGCTAATTCACTCCCAACGAAGACAAGATCTGCTTTTTGCTTGTACTGGG
TCTCTCTGGTTAGACCAGATCTGAGCCTGGGAGCTCTCTGGCTAACTAGGGAACCCACTGCTTAAGCCTC
AATAAAGCTTGCCTTGAGTGCTTCAAGTAGTGTGTGCCCGTCTGTTGTGTGACTCTGGTAACTAGAGATC
CCTCAGACCCTTTTAGTCAGTGTGGAAAATCTCTAGCAGGGCCCGTTTAAACCCGCTGATCAGCCTCGAC
TGTGCCTTCTAGTTGCCAGCCATCTGTTGTTTGCCCCTCCCCCGTGCCTTCCTTGACCCTGGAAGGTGCC
ACTCCCACTGTCCTTTCCTAATAAAATGAGGAAATTGCATCGCATTGTCTGAGTAGGTGTCATTCTATTC
TGGGGGGTGGGGTGGGGCAGGACAGCAAGGGGGAGGATTGGGAAGACAATAGCAGGCATGCTGGGGATGC
GGTGGGCTCTATGGCTTCTGAGGCGGAAAGAACCAGCTGGGGCTCTAGGGGGTATCCCC
[124 nt withheld, positions 9300-9423]
C
[91 nt withheld, positions 9425-9515]
A
[49 nt withheld, positions 9517-9565]
CCTTTGACGTTGGAGTCCACGTTCTTT
[37 nt withheld, positions 9593-9629]
ACCCTATCTCGGTCTATTCTTTTGATTTATAAGGGATTTTGCCGATTTCGGCCTATTGGTTAAAAAATGA
GCTGATTTAACAAAAATTTAACGCGAATTAATTCTGTGGAATGTGTGTCAGTTAGGGTGTGGAAAGTCCC
CAGGCTCCCCAGCAGGCAGAAGTATGCAAAGCATGCATCTCAATTAGTCAGCAACCAGGTGTGGAAAGTC
CCCAGGCTCCCCAGCAGGCAGAAGTATGCAAAGCATGCATCTCAATTAGTCAGCAACCATAGTCCCGCCC
CTAACTCCGCCCATCCCGCCCCTAACTCCGCCCAGTTCCGCCCATTCTCCGCCCCATGGCTGACTAATTT
TTTTTATTTATGCAGAGGCCGAGGCCGCCTCTGCCTCTGAGCTATTCCAGAAGTAGTGAGGAGGCTTTTT
TGGAGGCCTAGGCTTTTGCAAAAAGCTCCCGGGAGCTTGTATATCCATTTTCGGATCTGATCAGCACGTG
TTGACAATTAATCATCGGCATAGTATATCGGCATAGTATAATACGACAAGGTGAGGAACTAAACCATGGC
CAAGTTGACCAGTGCCGTTCCGGTGCTCACCGCGCGCGACGTCGCCGGAGCGGTCGAGTTCTGGACCGAC
CGGCTCGGGTTCTCCCGGGACTTCGTGGAGGACGACTTCGCCGGTGTGGTCCGGGACGACGTGACCCTGT
TCATCAGCGCGGTCCAGGACCAGGTGGTGCCGGACAACACCCTGGCCTGGGTGTGGGTGCGCGGCCTGGA
CGAGCTGTACGCCGAGTGGTCGGAGGTCGTGTCCACGAACTTCCGGGACGCCTCCGGGCCGGCCATGACC
GAGATCGGCGAGCAGCCGTGGGGGCGGGAGTTCGCCCTGCGCGACCCGGCCGGCAACTGCGTGCACTTCG
TGGCCGAGGAGCAGGACTGACACGTGCTACGAGATTTCGATTCCACCGCCGCCTTCTATGAAAGGTTGGG
CTTCGGAATCGTTTTCCGGGACGCCGGCTGGATGATCCTCCAGCGCGGGGATCTCATGCTGGAGTTCTTC
GCCCACCCCAACTTGTTTATTGCAGCTTATAATGGTTACAAATAAAGCAATAGCATCACAAATTTCACAA
ATAAAGCATTTTTTTCACTGCATTCTAGTTGTGGTTTGTCCAAACTCATCAATGTATCTTATCATGTCTG
TATACCGTCGACCTCTAGCTAGAGCTTGGCGTAATCATGGTCATAGCTGTTTCCTGTGTGAAATTGTTAT
CCGCTCACAATTCCACACAACATACGAGCCGGAAGCATAAAGTGTAAAGCCTGGGGTGCCTAATGAGTGA
GCTAACTCACATTAATTGCGTTGCGCTCACTGCCCGCTTTCCAGTCGGGAAACCTGTCGTGCCAGCTGCA
TTAATGAATCGGCCAACGCGCGGGGAGAGGCGGTTTGCGTATTGGGCGCTCTTCCGCTTCCTCGCTCACT
GACTCGCTGCGCTCGGTCGTTCGGCTGCGGCGAGCGGTATCAGCTCACTCAAAGGCGGTAATACGGTTAT
CCACAGAATCAGGGGATAACGCAGGAAAGAACATGTGAGCAAAAGGCCAGCAAAAGGCCAGGAACCGTAA
AAAGGCCGCGTTGCTGGCGTTTTTCCATAGGCTCCGCCCCCCTGACGAGCATCACAAAAATCGACGCTCA
AGTCAGAGGTGGCGAAACCCGACAGGACTATAAAGATACCAGGCGTTTCCCCCTGGAAGCTCCCTCGTGC
GCTCTCCTGTTCCGACCCTGCCGCTTACCGGATACCTGTCCGCCTTTCTCCCTTCGGGAAGCGTGGCGCT
TTCTCATAGCTCACGCTGTAGGTATCTCAGTTCGGTGTAGGTCGTTCGCTCCAAGCTGGGCTGTGTGCAC
GAACCCCCCGTTCAGCCCGACCGCTGCGCCTTATCCGGTAACTATCGTCTTGAGTCCAACCCGGTAAGAC
ACGACTTATCGCCACTGGCAGCAGCCACTGGTAACAGGATTAGCAGAGCGAGGTATGTAGGCGGTGCTAC
AGAGTTCTTGAAGTGGTGGCCTAACTACGGCTACACTAGAAGAACAGTATTTGGTATCTGCGCTCTGCTG
AAGCCAGTTACCTTCGGAAAAAGAGTTGGTAGCTCTTGATCCGGCAAACAAACCACCGCTGGTAGCGGTG
GTTTTTTTGTTTGCAAGCAGCAGATTACGCGCAGAAAAAAAGGATCTCAAGAAGATCCTTTGATCTTTTC
TACGGGGTCTGACGCTCAGTGGAACGAAAACTCACGTTAAGGGATTTTGGTCATGAGATTATCAAAAAGG
ATCTTCACCTAGATCCTTTTAAATTAAAAATGAAGTTTTAAATCAATCTAAAGTATATATGAGTAAACTT
GGTCTGACAGTTACCAATGCTTAATCAGTGAGGCACCTATCTCAGCGATCTGTCTATTTCGTTCATCCAT
AGTTGCCTGACTCCCCGTCGTGTAGATAACTACGATACGGGAGGGCTTACCATCTGGCCCCAGTGCTGCA
ATGATACCGCGAGACCCACGCTCACCGGCTCCAGATTTATCAGCAATAAACCAGCCAGCCGGAAGGGCCG
AGCGCAGAAGTGGTCCTGCAACTTTATCCGCCTCCATCCAGTCTATTAATTGTTGCCGGGAAGCTAGAGT
AAGTAGTTCGCCAGTTAATAGTTTGCGCAACGTTGTTGCCATTGCTACAGGCATCGTGGTGTCACGCTCG
TCGTTTGGTATGGCTTCATTCAGCTCCGGTTCCCAACGATCAAGGCGAGTTACATGATCCCCCATGTTGT
GCAAAAAAGCGGTTAGCTCCTTCGGTCCTCCGATCGTTGTCAGAAGTAAGTTGGCCGCAGTGTTATCACT
CATGGTTATGGCAGCACTGCATAATTCTCTTACTGTCATGCCATCCGTAAGATGCTTTTCTGTGACTGGT
GAGTACTCAACCAAGTCATTCTGAGAATAGTGTATGCGGCGACCGAGTTGCTCTTGCCCGGCGTCAATAC
GGGATAATACCGCGCCACATAGCAGAACTTTAAAAGTGCTCATCATTGGAAAACGTTCTTCGGGGCGAAA
ACTCTCAAGGATCTTACCGCTGTTGAGATCCAGTTCGATGTAACCCACTCGTGCACCCAACTGATCTTCA
GCATCTTTTACTTTCACCAGCGTTTCTGGGTGAGCAAAAACAGGAAGGCAAAATGCCGCAAAAAAGGGAA
TAAGGGCGACACGGAAATGTTGAATACTCATACTCTTCCTTTTTCAATATTATTGAAGCATTTATCAGGG
TTATTGTCTCATGAGCGGATACATATTTGAATGTATTTAGAAAAATAAACAAATAGGGGTTCCGCGCACA
TTTCCCCGAAAAGTGCCACCTGAC
Features (pLannotate 1.2.2; 33 found; start..end, strand, type, name):
     31..83      -  misc_feature   bom (fragment): basis of mobility region from pBR322
    238..617     +  enhancer       CMV enhancer: human cytomegalovirus immediate early enhancer
    618..817     +  promoter       CMV promoter: human cytomegalovirus (CMV) immediate early promoter
    835..1015    +  LTR            5' LTR (truncated): truncated 5' long terminal repeat (LTR) from HIV-1
   1062..1187    +  misc_feature   HIV-1 Ψ: packaging signal of human immunodeficiency virus type 1
   1171..1534    +  CDS            HIV-1 gag (fragment): gag protein from human immunodeficiency virus 1; gag
   1680..1913    +  misc_feature   RRE: The Rev response element (RRE) of HIV-1 allows for Rev-dependent mRNA export from the nucleus to the cytoplasm.
   2290..2390    +  CDS            Rev (fragment): human immunodeficiency virus 1 (HIV-1) Rev protein; rev; enhances nuclear export of unspliced and incompletely spliced viral mRNAs
   2440..2557    +  misc_feature   cPPT/CTS: central polypurine tract and central termination sequence of HIV-1
   2608..2848    +  promoter       U6 promoter: RNA polymerase III promoter for human U6 snRNA
   2878..2953    +  misc_RNA       gRNA scaffold: guide RNA scaffold for the Streptococcus pyogenes CRISPR/Cas9 system
   2971..2989    +  CDS            small t antigen (fragment): SV40 (simian virus 40) small t antigen
   3015..3226    +  promoter       EF-1α core promoter: core promoter for human elongation factor EF-1α
   3251..7354    +  CDS            Cas9: Cas9 (Csn1) endonuclease from the Streptococcus pyogenes Type II CRISPR/Cas system generates RNA-guided double strand breaks in DNA
   7492..8089    +  CDS            PuroR (fragment): puromycin N-acetyltransferase; pac from Streptomyces; confers resistance to puromycin
   8105..8693    +  misc_feature   WPRE: woodchuck hepatitis virus posttranscriptional regulatory element
   8744..8763    +  misc_feature   cPPT/CTS (fragment): central polypurine tract and central termination sequence of HIV-1
   8765..8998    +  LTR            3' LTR (ΔU3): self-inactivating 3' long terminal repeat (LTR) from HIV-1
   9030..9254    +  polyA_signal   bGH poly(A) signal: bovine growth hormone polyadenylation signal
   9258..9279    +  promoter       SV40 promoter (fragment): SV40 enhancer and early promoter
   9300..9728    +  rep_origin     f1 ori (sequence partly withheld): f1 bacteriophage origin of replication; arrow indicates direction of (+) strand synthesis
   9742..10071   +  promoter       SV40 promoter: SV40 enhancer and early promoter
  10119..10166   +  promoter       EM7 promoter: synthetic bacterial promoter&nbsp
  10185..10559   +  CDS            BleoR: antibiotic-binding protein; Sh ble from Streptoalloteichus hindustanus; confers resistance to bleomycin, phleomycin, and Zeocin™
  10569..10694   +  CDS            ble (fragment): BLE_KLEPN - Experimental evidence at protein level: Swiss-Prot protein existence level 1. Binding protein with a strong affinity to the bleomycin family of antibiotics. Binds to CL990; an antimitotic-antibiotic compound. From Klebsiella pneumoniae.
  10689..10810   +  polyA_signal   SV40 poly(A) signal: SV40 polyadenylation signal
  10881..10903   -  protein_bind   lac operator (fragment): The lac repressor binds to the lac operator to inhibit transcription in E. coli. This inhibition can be relieved by adding lactose or isopropyl-β-D-thiogalactopyranoside (IPTG). lac repressor encoded by lacI
  10907..10937   -  promoter       lac promoter: promoter for the E. coli lac operon
  10952..10973   -  protein_bind   CAP binding site: CAP binding activates transcription in the presence of cAMP. E. coli catabolite activator protein
  10986..11078   -  CDS            lacI (fragment): lac repressor; lacI; The lac repressor binds to the lac operator to inhibit transcription in E. coli. This inhibition can be relieved by adding lactose or isopropyl-β-D-thiogalactopyranoside (IPTG).
  11261..11849   -  rep_origin     ori: high-copy-number ColE1/pMB1/pBR322/pUC origin of replication
  12020..12880   -  CDS            AmpR: β-lactamase; bla; confers resistance to ampicillin, carbenicillin, and related antibiotics
  12881..12985   -  promoter       AmpR promoter: bla
