[The description below was written by a language model from this plasmid's Addgene catalogue record and pLannotate feature annotations shown in this document.]
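Description:
LCV2 V-2 is a lentiviral CRISPR plasmid built on the LentiCRISPRv2 backbone, an all-in-one vector that delivers both Streptococcus pyogenes Cas9 and a single guide RNA to mammalian cells. In this derivative, a guide directed against exon 1 of human VEGFA was cloned through the BsmBI sites downstream of the human U6 RNA polymerase III promoter, directly upstream of the S. pyogenes gRNA scaffold. A separate cassette uses the EF-1α core promoter to drive the Cas9 coding sequence, followed in the same orientation by a puromycin N-acetyltransferase gene for selection of transduced cells. The feature table does not annotate the linker between Cas9 and the puromycin marker. A WPRE after this cassette enhances transcript stability and expression.

The expression units lie within a third-generation-style, self-inactivating HIV-1 transfer vector. A CMV enhancer/promoter fused to a truncated 5' LTR drives genomic RNA production in packaging cells. The Ψ packaging signal with a partial gag sequence, the RRE and the cPPT/CTS support encapsidation, Rev-dependent nuclear export and nuclear import. The ΔU3 3' LTR, followed by a bGH polyadenylation signal, inactivates LTR promoter activity after integration. Outside the viral region, the backbone carries a high-copy ColE1/pUC-type origin and an ampicillin resistance gene for propagation in E. coli, an f1 origin, and an SV40/EM7-driven bleomycin/Zeocin resistance cassette.

According to the record, the construct is intended for Cas9-mediated genomic disruption of VEGF-A, and the associated work applied it in human retinal pigment epithelial cells.
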