Addgene plasmid #84805: LCV2 V-2
Purpose: Cas9 with sgRNA targeting Exon 1 of VEGF-A
Depositing lab: Glenn Yiu. Depositing organization: University of California, Davis. Publication: Genomic Disruption of VEGF-A Expression in Human Retinal Pigment Epithelial Cells Using CRISPR-Cas9 Endonuclease. Yiu G, Tieu E, Nguyen AT, Wong B, Smit-McBride Z. Invest Ophthalmol Vis Sci. 2016 Oct 1;57(13):5490-5497. doi: 10.1167/iovs.16-20296. PubMed 27768202.
Backbone
  Vector backbone: LentiCRISPRv2
  Backbone manufacturer: Feng Zhang lab (Addgene #52961)
  Vector type: Mammalian Expression, Lentiviral, CRISPR
  Selectable markers: Puromycin
Growth in bacteria
  Bacterial resistance: Ampicillin, 100 μg/mL
  Growth temperature: 37°C
  Growth strain: NEB Stable
  Copy number: Unknown
Gene/Insert
  Gene/Insert name: gRNA targeting VEGF-A
  gRNA/shRNA sequence: GCACTTCTCGCGGCTCCGCT
  Species: H. sapiens (human)
  Entrez Gene: VEGFA (a.k.a. L-VEGF, MVCD1, VEGF, VPF)
  Promoter: U6
  Cloning method: Restriction Enzyme; 5′ cloning site BsmBI (unknown if destroyed); 3′ cloning site BsmBI (unknown if destroyed)
  Sequencing primers: 5′ LKO.1 5' (GACTATCATATGCTTACCGT)
Terms and licenses: Academic/Nonprofit Terms; Industry Terms: Not Available to Industry
How to cite: LCV2 V-2 was a gift from Glenn Yiu (Addgene plasmid # 84805 ; http://n2t.net/addgene:84805 ; RRID:Addgene_84805)
