>Addgene plasmid #84805 | LCV2 V-2 | addgene partial sequence | sequence record 164148 | hU6-F 5'-GAGGGCCTATTTCCCATGATT-3'
ATTAGAATTAATTTGACTGTAAACACAAAGATATTAGTACAAAATACGTGACGTAGAAAGTAATAATTTC
TTGGGTAGTTTGCAGTTTTAAAATTATGTTTTAAAATGGACTATCATATGCTTACCGTAACTTGAAAGTA
TTTCGATTTCTTGGCTTTATATATCTTGTGGAAAGGACGAAACACCGGCACTTCTCGCGGCTCCGCTGTT
TTAGAGCTAGAAATAGCAAGTTAAAATAAGGCTAGTCCGTTATCAACTTGAAAAAGTGGCACCGAGTCGG
TGCTTTTTTGAATTCGCTAGCTAGGTCTTGAAAGGAGTGGGAATTGGCTCCGGTGCCCGTCAGTGGGCAG
AGCGCACATCGCCCACAGTCCCCGAGAAGTTGGGGGGAGGGGTCGGCAATTGATCCGGTGCCTAGAGAAG
GTGGCGCGGGGTAAACTGGGAAAGTGATGTCGTGTACTGGCTCCGCCTTTTTCCCGAGGGTGGGGGAGAA
CCGTATATAAGTGCAGTAGTCGCCGTGAACGTTCTTTTTCGCAACGGGTTTGCCGCCAGAACACAGGACC
GGTTCTAGAGCGCTGCCACCATGGACAAGAAGTACAGCATCGGCCTGGACATCGGCACCAACTCTGTGGG
CTGGGCCGTGATCACCGACGAGTACAAGGTGCCCAGCAAGAAATTCAAGGTGCTGGGCAACACCGACCGG
CACAGCATCAAGAAGAACCTGATCGGAGCCCTGCTGTTCGACAGCGGCGAAACAGCCGAGGCCACCCGGC
TGAAGAGAACCGCCAGAAGAAGATACACCAGACGGAAGAACCGGATCTGCTATCTGCAAGAGATCTTCAG
CAACGAGATGGCCAAGGTGGACGACAGCTTCTTCCACAGACTGGAAGAGTCCTTCCTGGTGGAAGAGGAT
AAGAA
