>Addgene plasmid #84805 | LCV2 V-2 | addgene partial sequence | sequence record 164149 | StrepPyoCas9-5UTR-F 5'-CGGTGCCACTTTTTCAAGTTG-3'
TTGCTATTTCTAGCTCTAAAACAGCGGAGCCGCGAGAAGTGCCGGTGTTTCGTCCTTTCCACAAGATATA
TAAAGCCAAGAAATCGAAATACTTTCAAGTTACGGTAAGCATATGATAGTCCATTTTAAAACATAATTTT
AAAACTGCAAACTACCCAAGAAATTATTACTTTCTACGTCACGTATTTTGTACTAATATCTTTGTGTTTA
CAGTCAAATTAATTCTAATTATCTCTCTAACAGCCTTGTATCGTATATGCAAATATGAAGGAATCATGGG
AAATAGGCCCTCGGTACCTTAATTAACCAAACTGGATCTCTGCTGTCCCTGTAATAAACCCGAAAATTTT
GAATTTTTGTAATTTGTTTTTGTAATTCTTTAGTTTGTATGTCTGTTGCTATTATGTCTACTATTCTTTC
CCCTGCACTGTACCCCCCAATCCCCCCTTTTCTTTTAAAATTGTGGATGAATACTGCCATTTGTCTGCAG
AATTGGCGCACGCAGTGCCGATCCGTTCACTAATCGAATGGATCTGTCTCTGTCTCTCTCTCCACCTTCT
TCTTCTATTCCTTCGGGCCTGTCGGGTCCCCTCGGGGTTGGGAGGTGGGTCTGAAACGATAATGGTGAAT
ATCCCTGCCTAACTCTATTCACTATAGAAAGTACAGCAAAAACTATTCTTAAACCTACCAAGCCTCCTAC
TATCATTATGAATAATTTTATATACCACAGCCAATTTGTTATGTTAAACCAATTCCACAAACTTGCCCAT
TTATCTAATTCCAATAATTCTTGTTCATTCTTTTCTTGCTGGTTTTGCGATTCTTCAATTAAGGAGTGTA
TTAAGCTTGTGTAATTGTTAATTTCTCTGTCCCACTCCATCCAGGTCGTGTGATTCCAAATCTGTTCCA
