>Addgene plasmid #84805 | LCV2 V-2 | addgene partial sequence | sequence record 166007 | SpCas9-F1 5'-cagcacaagcactacctgga-3'
GAGAGTGATCCTGGCCGACGCTAATCTGGACAAAGTGCTGTCCGCCTACAACAAGCACCGGGATAAGCCC
ATCAGAGAGCAGGCCGAGAATATCATCCACCTGTTTACCCTGACCAATCTGGGAGCCCCTGCCGCCTTCA
AGTACTTTGACACCACCATCGACCGGAAGAGGTACACCAGCACCAAAGAGGTGCTGGACGCCACCCTGAT
CCACCAGAGCATCACCGGCCTGTACGAGACACGGATCGACCTGTCTCAGCTGGGAGGCGACAAGCGACCT
GCCGCCACAAAGAAGGCTGGACAGGCTAAGAAGAAGAAAGATTACAAAGACGATGACGATAAGGGATCCG
GCGCAACAAACTTCTCTCTGCTGAAACAAGCCGGAGATGTCGAAGAGAATCCTGGACCGACCGAGTACAA
GCCCACGGTGCGCCTCGCCACCCGCGACGACGTCCCCAGGGCCGTACGCACCCTCGCCGCCGCGTTCGCC
GACTACCCCGCCACGCGCCACACCGTCGATCCGGACCGCCACATCGAGCGGGTCACCGAGCTGCAAGAAC
TCTTCCTCACGCGCGTCGGGCTCGACATCGGCAAGGTGTGGGTCGCGGACGACGGCGCCGCGGTGGCGGT
CTGGACCACGCCGGAGAGCGTCGAAGCGGGGGCGGTGTTCGCCGAGATCGGCCCGCGCATGGCCGAGTTG
AGCGGTTCCCGGCTGGCCGCGCAGCAACAGATGGAAGGCCTCCTGGCGCCGCACCGGCCCAAGGAGCCCG
CGTGGTTCCTGGCCACCGTCGGAGTCTCGCCCGACCACCAGGGCAAGGGTCTGGGCAGCGCCGTCGTGCT
CCCCGGAGTGGAGGCGGCCGAGCGCGCCGGGGTGCCCGCCTTCCTGGAGACCTCCGCGCCCCGCAACCTC
CCCTTCTACGAGCGGCTCGGCTTCACCGTCACCGCCGACGTCGAGGTGCCCGAA
